>Addgene plasmid #116739 | pHAGE-FAM58A | addgene full sequence | sequence record 241256 | Addgene NGS Result
TGGAAGGGCTAATTCACTCCCAAAGAAGACAAGATATCCTTGATCTGTGGATCTACCACACACAAGGCTA
CTTCCCTGATTAGCAGAACTACACACCAGGGCCAGGGGTCAGATATCCACTGACCTTTGGATGGTGCTAC
AAGCTAGTACCAGTTGAGCCAGATAAGGTAGAAGAGGCCAATAAAGGAGAGAACACCAGCTTGTTACACC
CTGTGAGCCTGCATGGGATGGATGACCCGGAGAGAGAAGTGTTAGAGTGGAGGTTTGACAGCCGCCTAGC
ATTTCATCACGTGGCCCGAGAGCTGCATCCGGAGTACTTCAAGAACTGCTGATATCGAGCTTGCTACAAG
GGACTTTCCGCTGGGGACTTTCCAGGGAGGCGTGGCCTGGGCGGGACTGGGGAGTGGCGAGCCCTCAGAT
CCTGCATATAAGCAGCTGCTTTTTGCCTGTACTGGGTCTCTCTGGTTAGACCAGATCTGAGCCTGGGAGC
TCTCTGGCTAACTAGGGAACCCACTGCTTAAGCCTCAATAAAGCTTGCCTTGAGTGCTTCAAGTAGTGTG
TGCCCGTCTGTTGTGTGACTCTGGTAACTAGAGATCCCTCAGACCCTTTTAGTCAGTGTGGAAAATCTCT
AGCAGTGGCGCCCGAACAGGGACTTGAAAGCGAAAGGGAAACCAGAGGAGCTCTCTCGACGCAGGACTCG
GCTTGCTGAAGCGCGCACGGCAAGAGGCGAGGGGCGGCGACTGGTGAGTACGCCAAAAATTTTGACTAGC
GGAGGCTAGAAGGAGAGAGATGGGTGCGAGAGCGTCAGTATTAAGCGGGGGAGAATTAGATCGCGATGGG
AAAAAATTCGGTTAAGGCCAGGGGGAAAGAAAAAATATAAATTAAAACATATAGTATGGGCAAGCAGGGA
GCTAGAACGATTCGCAGTTAATCCTGGCCTGTTAGAAACATCAGAAGGCTGTAGACAAATACTGGGACAG
CTACAACCATCCCTTCAGACAGGATCAGAAGAACTTAGATCATTATATAATACAGTAGCAACCCTCTATT
GTGTGCATCAAAGGATAGAGATAAAAGACACCAAGGAAGCTTTAGACAAGATAGAGGAAGAGCAAAACAA
AAGTAAGACCACCGCACAGCAAGCGGCCGGCCGCTGATCTTCAGACCTGGAGGAGGAGATATGAGGGACA
ATTGGAGAAGTGAATTATATAAATATAAAGTAGTAAAAATTGAACCATTAGGAGTAGCACCCACCAAGGC
AAAGAGAAGAGTGGTGCAGAGAGAAAAAAGAGCAGTGGGAATAGGAGCTTTGTTCCTTGGGTTCTTGGGA
GCAGCAGGAAGCACTATGGGCGCAGCGTCAATGACGCTGACGGTACAGGCCAGACAATTATTGTCTGGTA
TAGTGCAGCAGCAGAACAATTTGCTGAGGGCTATTGAGGCGCAACAGCATCTGTTGCAACTCACAGTCTG
GGGCATCAAGCAGCTCCAGGCAAGAATCCTGGCTGTGGAAAGATACCTAAAGGATCAACAGCTCCTGGGG
ATTTGGGGTTGCTCTGGAAAACTCATTTGCACCACTGCTGTGCCTTGGAATGCTAGTTGGAGTAATAAAT
CTCTGGAACAGATTTGGAATCACACGACCTGGATGGAGTGGGACAGAGAAATTAACAATTACACAAGCTT
AATACACTCCTTAATTGAAGAATCGCAAAACCAGCAAGAAAAGAATGAACAAGAATTATTGGAATTAGAT
AAATGGGCAAGTTTGTGGAATTGGTTTAACATAACAAATTGGCTGTGGTATATAAAATTATTCATAATGA
TAGTAGGAGGCTTGGTAGGTTTAAGAATAGTTTTTGCTGTACTTTCTATAGTGAATAGAGTTAGGCAGGG
ATATTCACCATTATCGTTTCAGACCCACCTCCCAACCCCGAGGGGACCCGACAGGCCCGAAGGAATAGAA
GAAGAAGGTGGAGAGAGAGACAGAGACAGATCCATTCGATTAGTGAACGGATCTCGACGGTATCGCCGAA
TTCACAAATGGCAGTATTCATCCACAATTTTAAAAGAAAAGGGGGGATTGGGGGGTACAGTGCAGGGGAA
AGAATAGTAGACATAATAGCAACAGACATACAAACTAAAGAATTACAAAAACAAATTACAAAAATTCAAA
ATTTTCGGGTTTATTACAGGGACAGCAGAGATCCAGTTTGGACTAGTCGTGAGGCTCCGGTGCCCGTCAG
TGGGCAGAGCGCACATCGCCCACAGTCCCCGAGAAGTTGGGGGGAGGGGTCGGCAATTGAACCGGTGCCT
AGAGAAGGTGGCGCGGGGTAAACTGGGAAAGTGATGTCGTGTACTGGCTCCGCCTTTTTCCCGAGGGTGG
GGGAGAACCGTATATAAGTGCAGTAGTCGCCGTGAACGTTCTTTTTCGCAACGGGTTTGCCGCCAGAACA
CAGGTAAGTGCCGTGTGTGGTTCCCGCGGGCCTGGCCTCTTTACGGGTTATGGCCCTTGCGTGCCTTGAA
TTACTTCCACCTGGCTGCAGTACGTGATTCTTGATCCCGAGCTTCGGGTTGGAAGTGGGTGGGAGAGTTC
GAGGCCTTGCGCTTAAGGAGCCCCTTCGCCTCGTGCTTGAGTTGAGGCCTGGCCTGGGCGCTGGGGCCGC
CGCGTGCGAATCTGGTGGCACCTTCGCGCCTGTCTCGCTGCTTTCGATAAGTCTCTAGCCATTTAAAATT
TTTGATGACCTGCTGCGACGCTTTTTTTCTGGCAAGATAGTCTTGTAAATGCGGGCCAAGATCTGCACAC
TGGTATTTCGGTTTTTGGGGCCGCGGGCGGCGACGGGGCCCGTGCGTCCCAGCGCACATGTTCGGCGAGG
CGGGGCCTGCGAGCGCGGCCACCGAGAATCGGACGGGGGTAGTCTCAAGCTGGCCGGCCTGCTCTGGTGC
CTGGCCTCGCGCCGCCGTGTATCGCCCCGCCCTGGGCGGCAAGGCTGGCCCGGTCGGCACCAGTTGCGTG
AGCGGAAAGATGGCCGCTTCCCGGCCCTGCTGCAGGGAGCTCAAAATGGAGGACGCGGCGCTCGGGAGAG
CGGGCGGGTGAGTCACCCACACAAAGGAAAAGGGCCTTTCCGTCCTCAGCCGTCGCTTCATGTGACTCCA
CGGAGTACCGGGCGCCGTCCAGGCACCTCGATTAGTTCTCGAGCTTTTGGAGTACGTCGTCTTTAGGTTG
GGGGGAGGGGTTTTATGCGATGGAGTTTCCCCACACTGAGTGGGTGGAGACTGAAGTTAGGCCAGCTTGG
CACTTGATGTAATTCTCCTTGGAATTTGCCCTTTTTGAGTTTGGATCTTGGTTCATTCTCAAGCCTCAGA
CAGTGGTTCAAAGTTTTTTTCTTCCATTTCAGGTGTCGTGAAGCGGCCCTGCAGATATCAACAAGTTTGT
ACAAAAAAGCAGGCACCATGGAGGCAGGTGTCAAGCTAGGGATGCGGTCCATTCCCATTGCCACTGCTTG
CACCATTTACCATAAGTTCTTTTGCGAGACCAACCTGGACGCCTATGACCCTTACCTGATTGCCATGTCT
TCAATTTACTTGGCCGGCAAAGTGGAAGAGCAGCACCTGCGGACTCGTGACATCATCAATGTGTCCAACA
GGTACTTTAACCCAAGCGGTGAGCCCCTGGAATTGGACTCCCGCTTCTGGGAACTCCGGGACAGCATCGT
GCAGTGTGAGCTTCTCATGCTGAGAGTTCTGCGCTTCCAGGTCTCCTTCCAGCATCCACACAAGTACCTG
CTCCACTACCTGGTTTCCCTCCAGAACTGGCTGAACCGCCACAGCTGGCAGCGGACCCCTGTTGCCGTCA
CCGCCTGGGCCCTGCTGCGGGACAGCTACCATGGGGCGCTGTGCCTCCGCTTCCAGGCCCAGCACATCGC
CGTGGCGGTGCTCTACCTGGCCCTGCAGGTCTACGGAGTTGAGGTGCCCGCCGAGGTCGAGGCTGAGAAG
CCGTGGTGGCAGGTGTTTAATGACGACCTTACCAAGCCAATCATTGATAATATTGTGTCTGATCTCATTC
AGATTTATACCATGGACACAGAGATCCCCTAGAACCCAGCTTTCTTGTACAAAGTGGTTGATATCCAGCA
CAGTGGCGGCCGCTCGAGTCTAGAGGGCCCGCGGTTCGAAGGTAAGCCTATCCCTAACCCTCTCCTCGGT
CTCGATTCTACGCGTACCGGTTAGTAATGAGATCCCTCCCCCCCCCCTAACGTTACTGGCCGAAGCCGCT
TGGAATAAGGCCGGTGTGCGTTTGTCTATATGTTATTTTCCACCATATTGCCGTCTTTTGGCAATGTGAG
GGCCCGGAAACCTGGCCCTGTCTTCTTGACGAGCATTCCTAGGGGTCTTTCCCCTCTCGCCAAAGGAATG
CAAGGTCTGTTGAATGTCGTGAAGGAAGCAGTTCCTCTGGAAGCTTCTTGAAGACAAACAACGTCTGTAG
CGACCCTTTGCAGGCAGCGGAACCCCCCACCTGGCGACAGGTGCCTCTGCGGCCAAAAGCCACGTGTATA
AGATACACCTGCAAAGGCGGCACAACCCCAGTGCCACGTTGTGAGTTGGATAGTTGTGGAAAGAGTCAAA
TGGCTCTCCTCAAGCGTATTCAACAAGGGGCTGAAGGATGCCCAGAAGGTACCCCATTGTATGGGATCTG
ATCTGGGGCCTCGGTGCACATGCTTTACATGTGTTTAGTCGAGGTTAAAAAAACGTCTAGGCCCCCCGAA
CCACGGGGACGTGGTTTTCCTTTGAAAAACACGATGATAATATGGCCACACATATGGTGAGCAAGGGCGA
GGAGCTGTTCACCGGGGTGGTGCCCATCCTGGTCGAGCTGGACGGCGACGTAAACGGCCACAAGTTCAGC
GTGTCCGGCGAGGGCGAGGGCGATGCCACCTACGGCAAGCTGACCCTGAAGTTCATCTGCACCACCGGCA
AGCTGCCCGTGCCCTGGCCCACCCTCGTGACCACCCTGACCTACGGCGTGCAGTGCTTCAGCCGCTACCC
CGACCACATGAAGCAGCACGACTTCTTCAAGTCCGCCATGCCCGAAGGCTACGTCCAGGAGCGCACCATC
TTCTTCAAGGACGACGGCAACTACAAGACCCGCGCCGAGGTGAAGTTCGAGGGCGACACCCTGGTGAACC
GCATCGAGCTGAAGGGCATCGACTTCAAGGAGGACGGCAACATCCTGGGGCACAAGCTGGAGTACAACTA
CAACAGCCACAACGTCTATATCATGGCCGACAAGCAGAAGAACGGCATCAAGGTGAACTTCAAGATCCGC
CACAACATCGAGGACGGCAGCGTGCAGCTCGCCGACCACTACCAGCAGAACACCCCCATCGGCGACGGCC
CCGTGCTGCTGCCCGACAACCACTACCTGAGCACCCAGTCCGCCCTGAGCAAAGACCCCAACGAGAAGCG
CGATCACATGGTCCTGCTGGAGTTCGTGACCGCCGCCGGGATCACTCTCGGCATGGACGAGCTGTACAAG
TAAATCGATAGATCCTAATCAACCTCTGGATTACAAAATTTGTGAAAGATTGACTGGTATTCTTAACTAT
GTTGCTCCTTTTACGCTATGTGGATACGCTGCTTTAATGCCTTTGTATCATGCTATTGCTTCCCGTATGG
CTTTCATTTTCTCCTCCTTGTATAAATCCTGGTTGCTGTCTCTTTATGAGGAGTTGTGGCCCGTTGTCAG
GCAACGTGGCGTGGTGTGCACTGTGTTTGCTGACGCAACCCCCACTGGTTGGGGCATTGCCACCACCTGT
CAGCTCCTTTCCGGGACTTTCGCTTTCCCCCTCCCTATTGCCACGGCGGAACTCATCGCCGCCTGCCTTG
CCCGCTGCTGGACAGGGGCTCGGCTGTTGGGCACTGACAATTCCGTGGTGTTGTCGGGGAAATCATCGTC
CTTTCCTTGGCTGCTCGCCTGTGTTGCCACCTGGATTCTGCGCGGGACGTCCTTCTGCTACGTCCCTTCG
GCCCTCAATCCAGCGGACCTTCCTTCCCGCGGCCTGCTGCCGGCTCTGCGGCCTCTTCCGCGTCTTCGCC
TTCGCCCTCAGACGAGTCGGATCTCCCTTTGGGCCGCCTCCCCGCCTGAGATCCTTTAAGACCAATGACT
TACAAGGCAGCTGTAGATCTTAGCCACTTTTTAAAAGAAAAGGGGGGACTGGAAGGGCTAATTCACTCCC
AACGAAGACAAGATCTGCTTTTTGCTTGTACTGGGTCTCTCTGGTTAGACCAGATCTGAGCCTGGGAGCT
CTCTGGCTAACTAGGGAACCCACTGCTTAAGCCTCAATAAAGCTTGCCTTGAGTGCTTCAAGTAGTGTGT
GCCCGTCTGTTGTGTGACTCTGGTAACTAGAGATCCCTCAGACCCTTTTAGTCAGTGTGGAAAATCTCTA
GCAGTAGTAGTTCATGTCATCTTATTATTCAGTATTTATAACTTGCAAAGAAATGAATATCAGAGAGTGA
GAGGCCCGGGTTAATTAAGGAAAGGGCTAGATCATTCTTGAAGACGAAAGGGCCTCGTGATACGCCTATT
TTTATAGGTTAATGTCATGATAATAATGGTTTCTTAGACGTCAGGTGGCACTTTTCGGGGAAATGTGCGC
GGAACCCCTATTTGTTTATTTTTCTAAATACATTCAAATATGTATCCGCTCATGAGACAATAACCCTGAT
AAATGCTTCAATAATATTGAAAAAGGAAGAGTATGAGTATTCAACATTTCCGTGTCGCCCTTATTCCCTT
TTTTGCGGCATTTTGCCTTCCTGTTTTTGCTCACCCAGAAACGCTGGTGAAAGTAAAAGATGCTGAAGAT
CAGTTGGGTGCACGAGTGGGTTACATCGAACTGGATCTCAACAGCGGTAAGATCCTTGAGAGTTTTCGCC
CCGAAGAACGTTTTCCAATGATGAGCACTTTTAAAGTTCTGCTATGTGGCGCGGTATTATCCCGTGTTGA
CGCCGGGCAAGAGCAACTCGGTCGCCGCATACACTATTCTCAGAATGACTTGGTTGAGTACTCACCAGTC
ACAGAAAAGCATCTTACGGATGGCATGACAGTAAGAGAATTATGCAGTGCTGCCATAACCATGAGTGATA
ACACTGCGGCCAACTTACTTCTGACAACGATCGGAGGACCGAAGGAGCTAACCGCTTTTTTGCACAACAT
GGGGGATCATGTAACTCGCCTTGATCGTTGGGAACCGGAGCTGAATGAAGCCATACCAAACGACGAGCGT
GACACCACGATGCCTGTAGCAATGGCAACAACGTTGCGCAAACTATTAACTGGCGAACTACTTACTCTAG
CTTCCCGGCAACAATTAATAGACTGGATGGAGGCGGATAAAGTTGCAGGACCACTTCTGCGCTCGGCCCT
TCCGGCTGGCTGGTTTATTGCTGATAAATCTGGAGCCGGTGAGCGTGGGTCTCGCGGTATCATTGCAGCA
CTGGGGCCAGATGGTAAGCCCTCCCGTATCGTAGTTATCTACACGACGGGGAGTCAGGCAACTATGGATG
AACGAAATAGACAGATCGCTGAGATAGGTGCCTCACTGATTAAGCATTGGTAACTGTCAGACCAAGTTTA
CTCATATATACTTTAGATTGATTTAAAACTTCATTTTTAATTTAAAAGGATCTAGGTGAAGATCCTTTTT
GATAATCTCATGACCAAAATCCCTTAACGTGAGTTTTCGTTCCACTGAGCGTCAGACCCCGTAGAAAAGA
TCAAAGGATCTTCTTGAGATCCTTTTTTTCTGCGCGTAATCTGCTGCTTGCAAACAAAAAAACCACCGCT
ACCAGCGGTGGTTTGTTTGCCGGATCAAGAGCTACCAACTCTTTTTCCGAAGGTAACTGGCTTCAGCAGA
GCGCAGATACCAAATACTGTTCTTCTAGTGTAGCCGTAGTTAGGCCACCACTTCAAGAACTCTGTAGCAC
CGCCTACATACCTCGCTCTGCTAATCCTGTTACCAGTGGCTGCTGCCAGTGGCGATAAGTCGTGTCTTAC
CGGGTTGGACTCAAGACGATAGTTACCGGATAAGGCGCAGCGGTCGGGCTGAACGGGGGGTTCGTGCACA
CAGCCCAGCTTGGAGCGAACGACCTACACCGAACTGAGATACCTACAGCGTGAGCTATGAGAAAGCGCCA
CGCTTCCCGAAGGGAGAAAGGCGGACAGGTATCCGGTAAGCGGCAGGGTCGGAACAGGAGAGCGCACGAG
GGAGCTTCCAGGGGGAAACGCCTGGTATCTTTATAGTCCTGTCGGGTTTCGCCACCTCTGACTTGAGCGT
CGATTTTTGTGATGCTCGTCAGGGGGGCGGAGCCTATGGAAAAACGCCAGCAACGCGGCCTTTTTACGGT
TCCTGGCCTTTTGCTGGCCTTTTGCTCACATGTTCTTTCCTGCGTTATCCCCTGATTCTGTGGATAACCG
TATTACCGCCTTTGAGTGAGCTGATACCGCTCGCCGCAGCCGAACGACCGAGCGCAGCGAGTCAGTGAGC
GAGGAAGCGGAAGAGCGCCCAATACGCAAACCGCCTCTCCCCGCGCGTTGGCCGATTCATTAATGCAGCA
AGCTCATGGCTGACTAATTTTTTTTATTTATGCAGAGGCCGAGGCCGCCTCGGCCTCTGAGCTATTCCAG
AAGTAGTGAGGAGGCTTTTTTGGAGGCCTAGGCTTTTGCAAAAAGCTCCCCGTGGCACGACAGGTTTCCC
GACTGGAAAGCGGGCAGTGAGCGCAACGCAATTAATGTGAGTTAGCTCACTCATTAGGCACCCCAGGCTT
TACACTTTATGCTTCCGGCTCGTATGTTGTGTGGAATTGTGAGCGGATAACAATTTCACACAGGAAACAG
CTATGACATGATTACGAATTTCACAAATAAAGCATTTTTTTCACTGCATTCTAGTTGTGGTTTGTCCAAA
CTCATCAATGTATCTTATCATGTCTGGATCAACTGGATAACTCAAGCTAACCAAAATCATCCCAAACTTC
CCACCCCATACCCTATTACCACTGCCAATTACCTGTGGTTTCATTTACTCTAAACCTGTGATTCCTCTGA
ATTATTTTCATTTTAAAGAAATTGTATTTGTTAAATATGTACTACAAACTTAGTAGT
Features (pLannotate 1.2.2; 27 found; start..end, strand, type, name):
    377..634     +  LTR            5' LTR (truncated): truncated 5' long terminal repeat (LTR) from HIV-1
    681..806     +  misc_feature   HIV-1 Ψ: packaging signal of human immunodeficiency virus type 1
    790..1128    +  CDS            HIV-1 gag (fragment): gag protein from human immunodeficiency virus 1; gag
   1303..1536    +  misc_feature   RRE: The Rev response element (RRE) of HIV-1 allows for Rev-dependent mRNA export from the nucleus to the cytoplasm.
   1913..2013    +  CDS            Rev (fragment): human immunodeficiency virus 1 (HIV-1) Rev protein; rev; enhances nuclear export of unspliced and incompletely spliced viral mRNAs
   2058..2175    +  misc_feature   cPPT/CTS: central polypurine tract and central termination sequence of HIV-1
   2223..3401    +  promoter       EF-1α promoter: strong constitutive promoter for human elongation factor EF-1α
   3422..3442    +  protein_bind   attB1: mutant version of attB; core recombination site for the Gateway® BP reaction BP Clonase™
   3448..4089    +  CDS            CCNQ (fragment): CCNQ_HUMAN - Also known as FAM58A. Experimental evidence at protein level: Swiss-Prot protein existence level 1. Activating cyclin for the cyclin-associated kinase CDK10. From Homo sapiens (Human).
   4094..4118    -  protein_bind   attB2: mutant version of attB; recombination site for the Gateway® BP reaction BP Clonase™
   4171..4212    +  CDS            V5 tag: epitope tag from simian virus 5
   4338..4800    +  misc_feature   IRES: internal ribosome entry site (IRES) of the encephalomyocarditis virus (EMCV)
   4814..5533    +  CDS            EGFP: the original enhanced GFP (Yang et al., 1996) mammalian codon-optimized
   5547..6135    +  misc_feature   WPRE: woodchuck hepatitis virus posttranscriptional regulatory element
   6143..6208    +  CDS            nef (fragment): NEF_HV1Z2 - Experimental evidence at protein level: Swiss-Prot protein existence level 1. Extracellular Nef protein targets CD4(+) T-lymphocytes for apoptosis by interacting with CXCR4 surface receptors. From Human immunodeficiency virus type 1 group M subtype D (isolate Z2/CDC-Z34) (HIV-1).
   6210..6443    +  LTR            3' LTR (ΔU3): self-inactivating 3' long terminal repeat (LTR) from HIV-1
   6648..6752    +  promoter       AmpR promoter: bla
   6753..7613    +  CDS            AmpR: β-lactamase; bla; confers resistance to ampicillin, carbenicillin, and related antibiotics
   7784..8372    +  rep_origin     ori: high-copy-number ColE1/pMB1/pBR322/pUC origin of replication
   8555..8609    +  CDS            lacI (fragment): lac repressor; lacI; The lac repressor binds to the lac operator to inhibit transcription in E. coli. This inhibition can be relieved by adding lactose or isopropyl-β-D-thiogalactopyranoside (IPTG).
   8615..8708    +  rep_origin     SV40 ori (fragment): SV40 origin of replication
   8733..8770    +  CDS            lacI (fragment): lac repressor; lacI; The lac repressor binds to the lac operator to inhibit transcription in E. coli. This inhibition can be relieved by adding lactose or isopropyl-β-D-thiogalactopyranoside (IPTG).
   8783..8804    +  protein_bind   CAP binding site: CAP binding activates transcription in the presence of cAMP. E. coli catabolite activator protein
   8819..8849    +  promoter       lac promoter: promoter for the E. coli lac operon
   8857..8873    +  protein_bind   lac operator: The lac repressor binds to the lac operator to inhibit transcription in E. coli. This inhibition can be relieved by adding lactose or isopropyl-β-D-thiogalactopyranoside (IPTG). lac repressor encoded by lacI
   8907..8990    +  polyA_signal   SV40 poly(A) signal (fragment): SV40 polyadenylation signal
   9157..329     +  CDS            nef (fragment) (across the origin): NEF_HV1BR - Experimental evidence at protein level: Swiss-Prot protein existence level 1. Extracellular Nef protein targets CD4(+) T-lymphocytes for apoptosis by interacting with CXCR4 surface receptors (PubMed:14990729). From Human immunodeficiency virus type 1 group M subtype B (isolate BRU/LAI) (HIV-1).
