[The description below was written by a language model from this plasmid's Addgene catalogue record and pLannotate feature annotations shown in this document.]
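Description:
pHAGE-FAM58A is an HIV-1-derived lentiviral expression plasmid built on the pHAGE backbone and carrying the wild-type human FAM58A open reading frame. This gene is now also called CCNQ and encodes cyclin Q, the activating cyclin for the kinase CDK10. The plasmid is maintained in E. coli through a high-copy ColE1/pUC-type origin and selected with ampicillin via the β-lactamase gene. A recombination-deficient strain is the recorded host, as is usual for LTR-containing vectors. Short lac-region, SV40 origin and SV40 poly(A) fragments in the bacterial portion appear to be backbone remnants.

The transfer cassette lies between a truncated 5' LTR and a self-inactivating ΔU3 3' LTR. It includes the Ψ packaging signal with a partial gag sequence, the Rev response element for Rev-dependent nuclear export of the genomic RNA, and the cPPT/CTS, which aids transduction. Within this cassette, the constitutive human EF-1α promoter drives the FAM58A insert, which was introduced by Gateway cloning and is therefore flanked by attB1 and attB2 sites. The annotation tool labels the coding match as a fragment of CCNQ, so the insert may not span the entire reference protein. A V5 epitope tag lies downstream of attB2, but the record does not confirm that it is fused in frame to the insert. An EMCV IRES then allows translation of EGFP from the same transcript, marking transduced cells, and a WPRE enhances transcript expression.

The construct is intended for lentiviral delivery and stable expression of FAM58A in mammalian cells. It was deposited with a study on the systematic functional annotation of somatic mutations in cancer, where a wild-type clone would plausibly serve as a reference for mutant alleles.
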