Addgene plasmid #116739: pHAGE-FAM58A
Purpose: Lentiviral expression of FAM58A
Depositing lab: Gordon Mills & Kenneth Scott. Depositing organization: Baylor College of Medicine. Publication: Systematic Functional Annotation of Somatic Mutations in Cancer. Ng PK, Li J, Jeong KJ, Shao S, Chen H, Tsang YH, Sengupta S, Wang Z, Bhavana VH, Tran R, Soewito S, Minussi DC, Moreno D, Kong K, Dogruluk T, Lu H, Gao J, Tokheim C, Zhou DC, Johnson AM, Zeng J, Ip CKM, Ju Z, Wester M, Yu S, Li Y, Vellano CP, Schultz N, Karchin R, Ding L, Lu Y, Cheung LWT, Chen K, Shaw KR, Meric-Bernstam F, Scott KL, Yi S, Sahni N, Liang H, Mills GB. Cancer Cell. 2018 Mar 12;33(3):450-462.e10. doi: 10.1016/j.ccell.2018.01.021. PubMed 29533785.
Backbone
  Vector backbone: pHAGE
  Vector type: Lentiviral
Growth in bacteria
  Bacterial resistance: Ampicillin, 100 μg/mL
  Growth temperature: 37°C
  Growth strain: Stbl3
  Copy number: High Copy
Gene/Insert
  Gene/Insert name: FAM58A
  Species: H. sapiens (human)
  Mutation: WT
  Entrez Gene: FAM58A (a.k.a. STAR, MGC29729)
  Cloning method: Gateway Cloning
Terms and licenses: Academic/Nonprofit Terms; Industry Terms: Not Available to Industry
How to cite: pHAGE-FAM58A was a gift from Gordon Mills & Kenneth Scott (Addgene plasmid # 116739 ; http://n2t.net/addgene:116739 ; RRID:Addgene_116739)
