>Addgene plasmid #116739 | pHAGE-FAM58A | depositor partial sequence | sequence record 219614 | insert
ATGGAGGCAGGTGTCAAGCTAGGGATGCGGTCCATTCCCATTGCCACTGCTTGCACCATTTACCATAAGT
TCTTTTGCGAGACCAACCTGGACGCCTATGACCCTTACCTGATTGCCATGTCTTCAATTTACTTGGCCGG
CAAAGTGGAAGAGCAGCACCTGCGGACTCGTGACATCATCAATGTGTCCAACAGGTACTTTAACCCAAGC
GGTGAGCCCCTGGAATTGGACTCCCGCTTCTGGGAACTCCGGGACAGCATCGTGCAGTGTGAGCTTCTCA
TGCTGAGAGTTCTGCGCTTCCAGGTCTCCTTCCAGCATCCACACAAGTACCTGCTCCACTACCTGGTTTC
CCTCCAGAACTGGCTGAACCGCCACAGCTGGCAGCGGACCCCTGTTGCCGTCACCGCCTGGGCCCTGCTG
CGGGACAGCTACCATGGGGCGCTGTGCCTCCGCTTCCAGGCCCAGCACATCGCCGTGGCGGTGCTCTACC
TGGCCCTGCAGGTCTACGGAGTTGAGGTGCCCGCCGAGGTCGAGGCTGAGAAGCCGTGGTGGCAGGTGTT
TAATGACGACCTTACCAAGCCAATCATTGATAATATTGTGTCTGATCTCATTCAGATTTATACCATGGAC
ACAGAGATCCCCTAA
